>Addgene plasmid #223113 | pCMV-T7-ABE8e-SpCas9(LWKYQS)-P2A-EGFP (AHK404) | addgene full sequence | sequence record 447636 | Addgene NGS Result
AGCCAGTATCTGCTCCCTGCTTGTGTGTTGGAGGTCGCTGAGTAGTGCGCGAGCAAAATTTAAGCTACAA
CAAGGCAAGGCTTGACCGACAATTGCATGAAGAATCTGCTTAGGGTTAGGCGTTTTGCGCTGCTTCGCGA
TGTACGGGCCAGATATACGCGTTGACATTGATTATTGACTAGTTATTAATAGTAATCAATTACGGGGTCA
TTAGTTCATAGCCCATATATGGAGTTCCGCGTTACATAACTTACGGTAAATGGCCCGCCTGGCTGACCGC
CCAACGACCCCCGCCCATTGACGTCAATAATGACGTATGTTCCCATAGTAACGCCAATAGGGACTTTCCA
TTGACGTCAATGGGTGGAGTATTTACGGTAAACTGCCCACTTGGCAGTACATCAAGTGTATCATATGCCA
AGTACGCCCCCTATTGACGTCAATGACGGTAAATGGCCCGCCTGGCATTATGCCCAGTACATGACCTTAT
GGGACTTTCCTACTTGGCAGTACATCTACGTATTAGTCATCGCTATTACCATGGTGATGCGGTTTTGGCA
GTACATCAATGGGCGTGGATAGCGGTTTGACTCACGGGGATTTCCAAGTCTCCACCCCATTGACGTCAAT
GGGAGTTTGTTTTGGCACCAAAATCAACGGGACTTTCCAAAATGTCGTAACAACTCCGCCCCATTGACGC
AAATGGGCGGTAGGCGTGTACGGTGGGAGGTCTATATAAGCAGAGCTGGTTTAGTGAACCGTCAGATCCG
CTAGAGATCCGCGGCCGCTAATACGACTCACTATAGGGAGAGCCGCCACCATGAAACGGACAGCCGACGG
AAGCGAGTTCGAGTCACCAAAGAAGAAGCGGAAAGTCTCTGAGGTGGAGTTTTCCCACGAGTACTGGATG
AGACATGCCCTGACCCTGGCCAAGAGGGCACGCGATGAGAGGGAGGTGCCTGTGGGAGCCGTGCTGGTGC
TGAACAATAGAGTGATCGGCGAGGGCTGGAACAGAGCCATCGGCCTGCACGACCCAACAGCCCATGCCGA
AATTATGGCCCTGAGACAGGGCGGCCTGGTCATGCAGAACTACAGACTGATTGACGCCACCCTGTACGTG
ACATTCGAGCCTTGCGTGATGTGCGCCGGCGCCATGATCCACTCTAGGATCGGCCGCGTGGTGTTTGGCG
TGAGGAACAGCAAAAGAGGCGCCGCAGGCTCCCTGATGAACGTGCTGAACTACCCCGGCATGAATCACCG
CGTCGAAATTACCGAGGGAATCCTGGCAGATGAATGTGCCGCCCTGCTGTGCGATTTCTACCGGATGCCT
AGACAGGTGTTCAATGCTCAGAAGAAGGCCCAGAGCTCCATCAACTCCGGAGGATCTAGCGGAGGCTCCT
CTGGCTCTGAGACACCTGGCACAAGCGAGAGCGCAACACCTGAAAGCAGCGGGGGCAGCAGCGGGGGGTC
AGACAAGAAGTACAGCATCGGCCTGGCCATCGGCACCAACTCTGTGGGCTGGGCCGTGATCACCGACGAG
TACAAGGTGCCCAGCAAGAAATTCAAGGTGCTGGGCAACACCGACCGGCACAGCATCAAGAAGAACCTGA
TCGGAGCCCTGCTGTTCGACAGCGGCGAAACAGCCGAGGCCACCCGGCTGAAGAGAACCGCCAGAAGAAG
ATACACCAGACGGAAGAACCGGATCTGCTATCTGCAAGAGATCTTCAGCAACGAGATGGCCAAGGTGGAC
GACAGCTTCTTCCACAGACTGGAAGAGTCCTTCCTGGTGGAAGAGGATAAGAAGCACGAGCGGCACCCCA
TCTTCGGCAACATCGTGGACGAGGTGGCCTACCACGAGAAGTACCCCACCATCTACCACCTGAGAAAGAA
ACTGGTGGACAGCACCGACAAGGCCGACCTGCGGCTGATCTATCTGGCCCTGGCCCACATGATCAAGTTC
CGGGGCCACTTCCTGATCGAGGGCGACCTGAACCCCGACAACAGCGACGTGGACAAGCTGTTCATCCAGC
TGGTGCAGACCTACAACCAGCTGTTCGAGGAAAACCCCATCAACGCCAGCGGCGTGGACGCCAAGGCCAT
CCTGTCTGCCAGACTGAGCAAGAGCAGACGGCTGGAAAATCTGATCGCCCAGCTGCCCGGCGAGAAGAAG
AATGGCCTGTTCGGAAACCTGATTGCCCTGAGCCTGGGCCTGACCCCCAACTTCAAGAGCAACTTCGACC
TGGCCGAGGATGCCAAACTGCAGCTGAGCAAGGACACCTACGACGACGACCTGGACAACCTGCTGGCCCA
GATCGGCGACCAGTACGCCGACCTGTTTCTGGCCGCCAAGAACCTGTCCGACGCCATCCTGCTGAGCGAC
ATCCTGAGAGTGAACACCGAGATCACCAAGGCCCCCCTGAGCGCCTCTATGATCAAGAGATACGACGAGC
ACCACCAGGACCTGACCCTGCTGAAAGCTCTCGTGCGGCAGCAGCTGCCTGAGAAGTACAAAGAGATTTT
CTTCGACCAGAGCAAGAACGGCTACGCCGGCTACATTGACGGCGGAGCCAGCCAGGAAGAGTTCTACAAG
TTCATCAAGCCCATCCTGGAAAAGATGGACGGCACCGAGGAACTGCTCGTGAAGCTGAACAGAGAGGACC
TGCTGCGGAAGCAGCGGACCTTCGACAACGGCAGCATCCCCCACCAGATCCACCTGGGAGAGCTGCACGC
CATTCTGCGGCGGCAGGAAGATTTTTACCCATTCCTGAAGGACAACCGGGAAAAGATCGAGAAGATCCTG
ACCTTCCGCATCCCCTACTACGTGGGCCCTCTGGCCAGGGGAAACAGCAGATTCGCCTGGATGACCAGAA
AGAGCGAGGAAACCATCACCCCCTGGAACTTCGAGGAAGTGGTGGACAAGGGCGCTTCCGCCCAGAGCTT
CATCGAGCGGATGACCAACTTCGATAAGAACCTGCCCAACGAGAAGGTGCTGCCCAAGCACAGCCTGCTG
TACGAGTACTTCACCGTGTATAACGAGCTGACCAAAGTGAAATACGTGACCGAGGGAATGAGAAAGCCCG
CCTTCCTGAGCGGCGAGCAGAAAAAGGCCATCGTGGACCTGCTGTTCAAGACCAACCGGAAAGTGACCGT
GAAGCAGCTGAAAGAGGACTACTTCAAGAAAATCGAGTGCTTCGACTCCGTGGAAATCTCCGGCGTGGAA
GATCGGTTCAACGCCTCCCTGGGCACATACCACGATCTGCTGAAAATTATCAAGGACAAGGACTTCCTGG
ACAATGAGGAAAACGAGGACATTCTGGAAGATATCGTGCTGACCCTGACACTGTTTGAGGACAGAGAGAT
GATCGAGGAACGGCTGAAAACCTATGCCCACCTGTTCGACGACAAAGTGATGAAGCAGCTGAAGCGGCGG
AGATACACCGGCTGGGGCAGGCTGAGCCGGAAGCTGATCAACGGCATCCGGGACAAGCAGTCCGGCAAGA
CAATCCTGGATTTCCTGAAGTCCGACGGCTTCGCCAACAGAAACTTCATGCAGCTGATCCACGACGACAG
CCTGACCTTTAAAGAGGACATCCAGAAAGCCCAGGTGTCCGGCCAGGGCGATAGCCTGCACGAGCACATT
GCCAATCTGGCCGGCAGCCCCGCCATTAAGAAGGGCATCCTGCAGACAGTGAAGGTGGTGGACGAGCTCG
TGAAAGTGATGGGCCGGCACAAGCCCGAGAACATCGTGATCGAAATGGCCAGAGAGAACCAGACCACCCA
GAAGGGACAGAAGAACAGCCGCGAGAGAATGAAGCGGATCGAAGAGGGCATCAAAGAGCTGGGCAGCCAG
ATCCTGAAAGAACACCCCGTGGAAAACACCCAGCTGCAGAACGAGAAGCTGTACCTGTACTACCTGCAGA
ATGGGCGGGATATGTACGTGGACCAGGAACTGGACATCAACCGGCTGTCCGACTACGATGTGGACCATAT
CGTGCCTCAGAGCTTTCTGAAGGACGACTCCATCGACAACAAGGTGCTGACCAGAAGCGACAAGAACCGG
GGCAAGAGCGACAACGTGCCCTCCGAAGAGGTCGTGAAGAAGATGAAGAACTACTGGCGGCAGCTGCTGA
ACGCCAAGCTGATTACCCAGAGAAAGTTCGACAATCTGACCAAGGCCGAGAGAGGCGGCCTGAGCGAACT
GGATAAGGCCGGCTTCATCAAGAGACAGCTGGTGGAAACCCGGCAGATCACAAAGCACGTGGCACAGATC
CTGGACTCCCGGATGAACACTAAGTACGACGAGAATGACAAGCTGATCCGGGAAGTGAAAGTGATCACCC
TGAAGTCCAAGCTGGTGTCCGATTTCCGGAAGGATTTCCAGTTTTACAAAGTGCGCGAGATCAACAACTA
CCACCACGCCCACGACGCCTACCTGAACGCCGTCGTGGGAACCGCCCTGATCAAAAAGTACCCTAAGCTG
GAAAGCGAGTTCGTGTACGGCGACTACAAGGTGTACGACGTGCGGAAGATGATCGCCAAGAGCGAGCAGG
AAATCGGCAAGGCTACCGCCAAGTACTTCTTCTACAGCAACATCATGAACTTTTTCAAGACCGAGATTAC
CCTGGCCAACGGCGAGATCCGGAAGCGGCCTCTGATCGAGACAAACGGCGAAACCGGGGAGATCGTGTGG
GATAAGGGCCGGGATTTTGCCACCGTGCGGAAAGTGCTGAGCATGCCCCAAGTGAATATCGTGAAAAAGA
CCGAGGTGCAGACAGGCGGCTTCAGCAAAGAGTCTATCCTGCCCAAGAGGAACAGCGATAAGCTGATCGC
CAGAAAGAAGGACTGGGACCCTAAGAAGTACGGCGGCTTCCTGTGGCCCACCGTGGCCTATTCTGTGCTG
GTGGTGGCCAAAGTGGAAAAGGGCAAGTCCAAGAAACTGAAGAGTGTGAAAGAGCTGCTGGGGATCACCA
TCATGGAAAGAAGCAGCTTCGAGAAGAATCCCATCGACTTTCTGGAAGCCAAGGGCTACAAAGAAGTGAA
AAAGGACCTGATCATCAAGCTGCCTAAGTACTCCCTGTTCGAGCTGGAAAACGGCCGGAAGAGAATGCTG
GCCTCTGCCAAGTACCTGCAGAAGGGAAACGAACTGGCCCTGCCCTCCAAATATGTGAACTTCCTGTACC
TGGCCAGCCACTATGAGAAGCTGAAGGGCTCCCCCGAGGATAATGAGCAGAAACAGCTGTTTGTGGAACA
GCACAAGCACTACCTGGACGAGATCATCGAGCAGATCAGCGAGTTCTCCAAGAGAGTGATCCTGGCCGAC
GCTAATCTGGACAAAGTGCTGTCCGCCTACAACAAGCACCGGGATAAGCCCATCAGAGAGCAGGCCGAGA
ATATCATCCACCTGTTTACCCTGACCAATCTGGGAGCCCCTGCCGCCTTCAAGTACTTTGACACCACCAT
CGACCGGAAGCAGTACAGCAGCACCAAAGAGGTGCTGGACGCCACCCTGATCCACCAGAGCATCACCGGC
CTGTACGAGACACGGATCGACCTGTCTCAGCTGGGAGGTGACTCTGGCGGCTCAAAAAGAACCGCCGACG
GCAGCGAATTCGAGCCCAAGAAGAAGAGGAAAGTCGGAAGCGGAGCTACTAACTTCAGCCTGCTGAAGCA
GGCTGGAGACGTGGAGGAGAACCCTGGACCTATGGTGAGCAAGGGCGAGGAGCTGTTCACCGGGGTGGTG
CCCATCCTGGTCGAGCTGGACGGCGACGTAAACGGCCACAAGTTCAGCGTGTCCGGCGAGGGCGAGGGCG
ATGCCACCTACGGCAAGCTGACCCTGAAGTTCATCTGCACCACCGGCAAGCTGCCCGTGCCCTGGCCCAC
CCTCGTGACCACCCTGACCTATGGAGTGCAGTGCTTCAGCCGCTACCCCGACCACATGAAGCAGCACGAC
TTCTTCAAGTCCGCCATGCCCGAAGGCTACGTCCAGGAGCGCACCATCTTCTTCAAGGACGACGGCAACT
ACAAGACCCGCGCCGAGGTGAAGTTCGAGGGCGACACCCTGGTGAACCGCATCGAGCTGAAGGGCATCGA
CTTCAAGGAGGACGGCAACATCCTGGGGCACAAGCTGGAGTACAACTACAACAGCCACAACGTCTATATC
ATGGCCGACAAGCAGAAGAACGGCATCAAGGTGAACTTCAAGATCCGCCACAACATCGAGGACGGCAGCG
TGCAGCTCGCCGACCACTACCAGCAGAACACCCCCATCGGCGACGGCCCCGTGCTGCTGCCCGACAACCA
CTACCTGAGCACCCAGTCCGCCCTGAGCAAAGACCCCAACGAGAAGCGCGATCACATGGTCCTGCTGGAG
TTCGTGACCGCCGCCGGGATCACTCTCGGCATGGACGAGCTGTACAAGTCTGGTGGTTCTCCCAAGAAGA
AGAGGAAAGTCTAACCGGTCATCATCACCATCACCATTGAGTTTAAACCCGCTGATCAGCCTCGACTGTG
CCTTCTAGTTGCCAGCCATCTGTTGTTTGCCCCTCCCCCGTGCCTTCCTTGACCCTGGAAGGTGCCACTC
CCACTGTCCTTTCCTAATAAAATGAGGAAATTGCATCGCATTGTCTGAGTAGGTGTCATTCTATTCTGGG
GGGTGGGGTGGGGCAGGACAGCAAGGGGGAGGATTGGGAAGACAATAGCAGGCATGCTGGGGATGCGGTG
GGCTCTATGGCTTCTGAGGCGGAAAGAACCAGCTGGGGCTCGATACCGTCGACCTCTAGCTAGAGCTTGG
CGTAATCATGGTCATAGCTGTTTCCTGTGTGAAATTGTTATCCGCTCACAATTCCACACAACATACGAGC
CGGAAGCATAAAGTGTAAAGCCTAGGGTGCCTAATGAGTGAGCTAACTCACATTAATTGCGTTGCGCTCA
CTGCCCGCTTTCCAGTCGGGAAACCTGTCGTGCCAGCTGCATTAATGAATCGGCCAACGCGCGGGGAGAG
GCGGTTTGCGTATTGGGCGCTCTTCCGCTTCCTCGCTCACTGACTCGCTGCGCTCGGTCGTTCGGCTGCG
GCGAGCGGTATCAGCTCACTCAAAGGCGGTAATACGGTTATCCACAGAATCAGGGGATAACGCAGGAAAG
AACATGTGAGCAAAAGGCCAGCAAAAGGCCAGGAACCGTAAAAAGGCCGCGTTGCTGGCGTTTTTCCATA
GGCTCCGCCCCCCTGACGAGCATCACAAAAATCGACGCTCAAGTCAGAGGTGGCGAAACCCGACAGGACT
ATAAAGATACCAGGCGTTTCCCCCTGGAAGCTCCCTCGTGCGCTCTCCTGTTCCGACCCTGCCGCTTACC
GGATACCTGTCCGCCTTTCTCCCTTCGGGAAGCGTGGCGCTTTCTCATAGCTCACGCTGTAGGTATCTCA
GTTCGGTGTAGGTCGTTCGCTCCAAGCTGGGCTGTGTGCACGAACCCCCCGTTCAGCCCGACCGCTGCGC
CTTATCCGGTAACTATCGTCTTGAGTCCAACCCGGTAAGACACGACTTATCGCCACTGGCAGCAGCCACT
GGTAACAGGATTAGCAGAGCGAGGTATGTAGGCGGTGCTACAGAGTTCTTGAAGTGGTGGCCTAACTACG
GCTACACTAGAAGAACAGTATTTGGTATCTGCGCTCTGCTGAAGCCAGTTACCTTCGGAAAAAGAGTTGG
TAGCTCTTGATCCGGCAAACAAACCACCGCTGGTAGCGGTGGTTTTTTTGTTTGCAAGCAGCAGATTACG
CGCAGAAAAAAAGGATCTCAAGAAGATCCTTTGATCTTTTCTACGGGGTCTGACACTCAGTGGAACGAAA
ACTCACGTTAAGGGATTTTGGTCATGAGATTATCAAAAAGGATCTTCACCTAGATCCTTTTAAATTAAAA
ATGAAGTTTTAAATCAATCTAAAGTATATATGAGTAAACTTGGTCTGACAGTTACCAATGCTTAATCAGT
GAGGCACCTATCTCAGCGATCTGTCTATTTCGTTCATCCATAGTTGCCTGACTCCCCGTCGTGTAGATAA
CTACGATACGGGAGGGCTTACCATCTGGCCCCAGTGCTGCAATGATACCGCGAGACCCACGCTCACCGGC
TCCAGATTTATCAGCAATAAACCAGCCAGCCGGAAGGGCCGAGCGCAGAAGTGGTCCTGCAACTTTATCC
GCCTCCATCCAGTCTATTAATTGTTGCCGGGAAGCTAGAGTAAGTAGTTCGCCAGTTAATAGTTTGCGCA
ACGTTGTTGCCATTGCTACAGGCATCGTGGTGTCACGCTCGTCGTTTGGTATGGCTTCATTCAGCTCCGG
TTCCCAACGATCAAGGCGAGTTACATGATCCCCCATGTTGTGCAAAAAAGCGGTTAGCTCCTTCGGTCCT
CCGATCGTTGTCAGAAGTAAGTTGGCCGCAGTGTTATCACTCATGGTTATGGCAGCACTGCATAATTCTC
TTACTGTCATGCCATCCGTAAGATGCTTTTCTGTGACTGGTGAGTACTCAACCAAGTCATTCTGAGAATA
GTGTATGCGGCGACCGAGTTGCTCTTGCCCGGCGTCAATACGGGATAATACCGCGCCACATAGCAGAACT
TTAAAAGTGCTCATCATTGGAAAACGTTCTTCGGGGCGAAAACTCTCAAGGATCTTACCGCTGTTGAGAT
CCAGTTCGATGTAACCCACTCGTGCACCCAACTGATCTTCAGCATCTTTTACTTTCACCAGCGTTTCTGG
GTGAGCAAAAACAGGAAGGCAAAATGCCGCAAAAAAGGGAATAAGGGCGACACGGAAATGTTGAATACTC
ATACTCTTCCTTTTTCAATATTATTGAAGCATTTATCAGGGTTATTGTCTCATGAGCGGATACATATTTG
AATGTATTTAGAAAAATAAACAAATAGGGGTTCCGCGCACATTTCCCCGAAAAGTGCCACCTGACGTCGA
CGGATCGGGAGATCGATCTCCCGATCCCCTAGGGTCGACTCTCAGTACAATCTGCTCTGATGCCGCATAG
TTA
Features (pLannotate 1.2.2; 18 found; start..end, strand, type, name):
    164..543     +  enhancer       CMV enhancer: human cytomegalovirus immediate early enhancer
    544..747     +  promoter       CMV promoter: human cytomegalovirus (CMV) immediate early promoter
    789..807     +  promoter       T7 promoter: promoter for bacteriophage T7 RNA polymerase
    878..1369    +  CDS            tadA: TADA_ECOLI - Also known as yfhC. Experimental evidence at protein level: Swiss-Prot protein existence level 1. Catalyzes the deamination of adenosine to inosine at the wobble position 34 of tRNA(Arg2). Essential for cell viability. From Escherichia coli (strain K12).
   1472..3073    +  CDS            dCas9(N): N-terminal portion of catalytically inactive Streptococcus pyogenes dCas9 carrying the D10A mutation (Zetsche et al., 2015)
   3074..5568    +  CDS            Cas9(C) (fragment): C-terminal portion of Streptococcus pyogenes Cas9 (Zetsche et al., 2015)
   5702..6418    +  CDS            EGFP: EGFP is a basic (constitutively fluorescent) green fluorescent protein published in 1996, derived from Aequorea victoria. It is reported to be a rapidly-maturing weak dimer with moderate acid sensitivity.
   6506..6730    +  polyA_signal   bGH poly(A) signal: bovine growth hormone polyadenylation signal
   6734..6755    +  promoter       SV40 promoter (fragment): SV40 enhancer and early promoter
   6760..6776    +  misc_feature   MCS (fragment): pBluescript multiple cloning site
   6825..6841    -  protein_bind   lac operator: The lac repressor binds to the lac operator to inhibit transcription in E. coli. This inhibition can be relieved by adding lactose or isopropyl-β-D-thiogalactopyranoside (IPTG). lac repressor encoded by lacI
   6849..6879    -  promoter       lac promoter: promoter for the E. coli lac operon
   6894..6915    -  protein_bind   CAP binding site: CAP binding activates transcription in the presence of cAMP. E. coli catabolite activator protein
   6928..7020    -  CDS            lacI (fragment): lac repressor; lacI; The lac repressor binds to the lac operator to inhibit transcription in E. coli. This inhibition can be relieved by adding lactose or isopropyl-β-D-thiogalactopyranoside (IPTG).
   7203..7791    -  rep_origin     ori: high-copy-number ColE1/pMB1/pBR322/pUC origin of replication
   7962..8822    -  CDS            AmpR: β-lactamase; bla; confers resistance to ampicillin, carbenicillin, and related antibiotics
   8823..8927    -  promoter       AmpR promoter: bla
   8998..9       -  misc_feature   bom (fragment) (across the origin): basis of mobility region from pBR322
