[The description below was written by a language model from this plasmid's Addgene catalogue record and pLannotate feature annotations shown in this document.]
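Description:
pCMV-T7-ABE8e-SpCas9(LWKYQS)-P2A-EGFP (AHK404) is a roughly 9 kb mammalian expression and CRISPR plasmid built by Gibson cloning on the pCMV_ABEmax_P2A_GFP backbone. It encodes an adenine base editor that uses a PAM-altered SpCas9 variant. In bacteria it is maintained at high copy from a ColE1/pUC-type origin and selected with ampicillin through the β-lactamase gene and its native promoter. The short lac promoter/operator, CAP site, lacI, SV40 promoter, MCS and bom fragments annotated downstream of the cassette are backbone remnants with no stated role in the design.

The payload is a single human codon-optimized synthetic open reading frame. It is driven by the CMV immediate-early enhancer and promoter for expression in human cells, and a T7 promoter just upstream of the coding sequence also allows in vitro transcription of the editor mRNA. The fusion begins with an N-terminal bipartite NLS and the evolved TadA8e deoxyadenosine deaminase, which the feature table annotates as E. coli tadA. This is joined to an SpCas9 D10A nickase, which the annotation software splits into N- and C-terminal Cas9 segments. The nickase carries the LWKYQS substitutions D1135L, S1136W, G1218K, E1219Y, R1335Q and T1337S, at residues in the PAM-interacting region. A C-terminal bipartite NLS is followed by a P2A self-cleaving peptide and EGFP, so transfected cells co-express a separate green fluorescent marker, and the transcript ends at a bGH polyadenylation signal.

No guide RNA cassette is annotated, so the sgRNA must be supplied separately. The construct is intended for A•T-to-G•C base editing in human cells with a customised PAM preference, but the record does not state which PAM this variant recognises.
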