Addgene plasmid #223113: pCMV-T7-ABE8e-SpCas9(LWKYQS)-P2A-EGFP (AHK404)
Purpose: pCMV and pT7 Human expression plasmid for ABE8e using SpCas9 enzyme with LWKYQS amino acids at positions 1135,1136,1218,1219,1335,T1337 with C-term BPNLS-P2A-EGFP
Depositing lab: Benjamin Kleinstiver. Publication: Custom CRISPR-Cas9 PAM variants via scalable engineering and machine learning. Silverstein RA, Kim N, Kroell AS, Walton RT, Delano J, Butcher RM, Pacesa M, Smith BK, Christie KA, Ha LL, Meis RJ, Clark AB, Spinner AD, Lazzarotto CR, Li Y, Matsubara A, Urbina EO, Dahl GA, Correia BE, Marks DS, Tsai SQ, Pinello L, De Ravin SS, Liu Q, Kleinstiver BP. Nature. 2025 Apr 22. doi: 10.1038/s41586-025-09021-y. PubMed 40262634.
Backbone
  Vector backbone: pCMV_ABEmax_P2A_GFP
  Backbone manufacturer: David Liu, Addgene plasmid #112101
  Vector type: Mammalian Expression, CRISPR
Growth in bacteria
  Bacterial resistance: Ampicillin, 100 μg/mL
  Growth temperature: 37°C
  Growth strain: DH5alpha
  Copy number: High Copy
Gene/Insert
  Gene/Insert name: human codon optimized TadA8e-SpCas9(LWKYQS)-P2A-EGFP (alt names: AHK404; ABE8e-SpCas9(LWKYQS))
  Species: Synthetic
  Mutation: TadA8e mutations; nSpCas9(D10A/LWKYQS)=D1135L, S1136W, G1218K, E1219Y, R1335Q, T1337S
  Promoter: CMV and T7
  Tag / fusion protein: BPNLS-TadA8e (N terminal on insert); BPNLS-P2A-EGFP (C terminal on insert)
  Cloning method: Gibson Cloning
  Sequencing primers: 5′ oBK6928-CCAAGTCTCCACCCCATTGACG; 3′ oBK219-GGGAGTGGCACCTTCCAGGGTC
Terms and licenses: Academic/Nonprofit Terms; Industry Terms: Not Available to Industry
How to cite: pCMV-T7-ABE8e-SpCas9(LWKYQS)-P2A-EGFP (AHK404) was a gift from Benjamin Kleinstiver (Addgene plasmid # 223113 ; http://n2t.net/addgene:223113 ; RRID:Addgene_223113)
